Addgene plasmid #90870: RAN G7.4 gRNA
Purpose: 3rd generation lentiviral gRNA plasmid targeting human RAN
Depositing lab: Iain Cheeseman. Depositing organization: Whitehead Institute for Biomedical Research. Publication: Large-Scale Analysis of CRISPR/Cas9 Cell-Cycle Knockouts Reveals the Diversity of p53-Dependent Responses to Cell-Cycle Defects. McKinley KL, Cheeseman IM. Dev Cell. 2017 Feb 27;40(4):405-420.e2. doi: 10.1016/j.devcel.2017.01.012. Epub 2017 Feb 16. PubMed 28216383.
Backbone
  Vector backbone: pLenti-sgRNA
  Backbone manufacturer: Eric Lander & David Sabatini labs (Addgene plasmid #71409)
  Backbone size w/o insert (bp): 9151
  Vector type: Lentiviral, CRISPR
  Selectable markers: Puromycin
Growth in bacteria
  Bacterial resistance: Ampicillin, 100 μg/mL
  Growth temperature: 37°C
  Growth strain: NEB Stable
  Copy number: Unknown
Gene/Insert
  Gene/Insert name: RAN (Guide Designation G7.4) (alt name: pKMKO series)
  gRNA/shRNA sequence: CACCGCCGGCCAGGAGAAATTCGG
  Species: H. sapiens (human)
  Promoter: U6
  Cloning method: Restriction Enzyme; 5′ cloning site BsmBI (destroyed during cloning); 3′ cloning site BsmBI (destroyed during cloning)
  Sequencing primers: 5′ hU6-F (5'-GAGGGCCTATTTCCCATGATT-3'); 3′ EF1a-R (5'-CACGGCGACTACTGCACTTA-3')
Terms and licenses: Academic/Nonprofit Terms; Industry Terms: Not Available to Industry
Depositor comments: Please note that gRNA target sequence listed is not strictly the 20nt spacer sequence, but also contains the 5' BsmBI overhang. For more information about knockout human cell lines generated using this plasmid, please see http://cellcycleknockouts.wi.mit.edu/ .
How to cite: RAN G7.4 gRNA was a gift from Iain Cheeseman (Addgene plasmid # 90870 ; http://n2t.net/addgene:90870 ; RRID:Addgene_90870)
