[The description below was written by a language model from this plasmid's Addgene catalogue record and pLannotate feature annotations shown in this document.]
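Description:
RAN G7.4 gRNA is a third-generation lentiviral CRISPR guide plasmid built on the pLenti-sgRNA backbone, carrying a single guide RNA directed against the human RAN gene. It is propagated in E. coli through a high-copy ColE1/pUC-type origin with ampicillin resistance (AmpR); an f1 origin and remnants of lac/lacZα cloning-vector sequence are also annotated. The catalogue lists the empty backbone at 9,151 bp, whereas the sequenced construct is 7,301 nt. This would be consistent with a filler fragment being lost when the guide oligos were cloned between the two BsmBI sites (both destroyed in the process), although the record does not say so explicitly.

The lentiviral transfer cassette begins with an RSV promoter fused to a truncated HIV-1 5' LTR, which makes genomic RNA production Tat-independent. This is followed by the Ψ packaging signal with a gag fragment and the RRE for Rev-dependent nuclear export. It ends in a ΔU3 self-inactivating 3' LTR, with an SV40 poly(A) signal and SV40 origin downstream. Within the provirus, a human U6 RNA polymerase III promoter drives the RAN-targeting spacer fused to the S. pyogenes guide scaffold (annotated as a tracrRNA fragment). A cPPT/CTS element follows, and an EF-1α core promoter then expresses puromycin N-acetyltransferase, with a WPRE boosting transcript expression, allowing puromycin selection of transduced cells.

No Cas9 is encoded, so the nuclease must be supplied separately in the target cells. The plasmid belongs to a guide series used for a large-scale analysis of CRISPR/Cas9 knockouts of cell-cycle genes in human cell lines.
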