Features (pLannotate 1.2.2; 27 found; start..end, strand, type, name):
     84..105     +  protein_bind   CAP binding site: CAP binding activates transcription in the presence of cAMP. E. coli catabolite activator protein
    120..150     +  promoter       lac promoter: promoter for the E. coli lac operon
    158..174     +  protein_bind   lac operator: The lac repressor binds to the lac operator to inhibit transcription in E. coli. This inhibition can be relieved by adding lactose or isopropyl-β-D-thiogalactopyranoside (IPTG). lac repressor encoded by lacI
    219..237     +  promoter       T3 promoter: promoter for bacteriophage T3 RNA polymerase
    265..491     +  promoter       RSV promoter: Rous sarcoma virus enhancer/promoter
    492..672     +  LTR            5' LTR (truncated): truncated 5' long terminal repeat (LTR) from HIV-1
    719..844     +  misc_feature   HIV-1 Ψ: packaging signal of human immunodeficiency virus type 1
    828..1191    +  CDS            HIV-1 gag (fragment): gag protein from human immunodeficiency virus 1; gag
   1337..1570    +  misc_feature   RRE: The Rev response element (RRE) of HIV-1 allows for Rev-dependent mRNA export from the nucleus to the cytoplasm.
   1947..1973    +  CDS            Rev (fragment): human immunodeficiency virus 1 (HIV-1) Rev protein; rev; enhances nuclear export of unspliced and incompletely spliced viral mRNAs
   1977..2217    +  promoter       U6 promoter: RNA polymerase III promoter for human U6 snRNA
   2264..2331    +  misc_RNA       tracrRNA (fragment): trans-activating CRISPR RNA for the Streptococcus pyogenes CRISPR/Cas9 system
   2380..2497    +  misc_feature   cPPT/CTS: central polypurine tract and central termination sequence of HIV-1
   2566..2777    +  promoter       EF-1α core promoter: core promoter for human elongation factor EF-1α
   2803..3402    +  CDS            PuroR (fragment): puromycin N-acetyltransferase; pac from Streptomyces; confers resistance to puromycin
   3418..4006    +  misc_feature   WPRE: woodchuck hepatitis virus posttranscriptional regulatory element
   4057..4076    +  misc_feature   cPPT/CTS (fragment): central polypurine tract and central termination sequence of HIV-1
   4078..4311    +  LTR            3' LTR (ΔU3): self-inactivating 3' long terminal repeat (LTR) from HIV-1
   4389..4510    +  polyA_signal   SV40 poly(A) signal: SV40 polyadenylation signal
   4550..4685    +  rep_origin     SV40 ori: SV40 origin of replication
   4706..4724    -  promoter       T7 promoter: promoter for bacteriophage T7 RNA polymerase
   4732..4887    +  CDS            lacZα (fragment): LacZα fragment of β-galactosidase; lacZ fragment
   4892..5320    +  rep_origin     f1 ori (sequence partly withheld): f1 bacteriophage origin of replication; arrow indicates direction of (+) strand synthesis
   5373..5477    +  promoter       AmpR promoter: bla
   5478..6338    +  CDS            AmpR: β-lactamase; bla; confers resistance to ampicillin, carbenicillin, and related antibiotics
   6509..7097    +  rep_origin     ori: high-copy-number ColE1/pMB1/pBR322/pUC origin of replication
   7280..71      +  CDS            lacI (fragment) (across the origin): lac repressor; lacI; The lac repressor binds to the lac operator to inhibit transcription in E. coli. This inhibition can be relieved by adding lactose or isopropyl-β-D-thiogalactopyranoside (IPTG).
>Addgene plasmid #90870 | RAN G7.4 gRNA | addgene full sequence | sequence record 183918 | Addgene NGS Result
CTCCCCGCGCGTTGGCCGATTCATTAATGCAGCTGGCACGACAGGTTTCCCGACTGGAAAGCGGGCAGTG
AGCGCAACGCAATTAATGTGAGTTAGCTCACTCATTAGGCACCCCAGGCTTTACACTTTATGCTTCCGGC
TCGTATGTTGTGTGGAATTGTGAGCGGATAACAATTTCACACAGGAAACAGCTATGACCATGATTACGCC
AAGCGCGCAATTAACCCTCACTAAAGGGAACAAAAGCTGGAGCTGCAAGCTTAATGTAGTCTTATGCAAT
ACTCTTGTAGTCTTGCAACATGGTAACGATGAGTTAGCAACATGCCTTACAAGGAGAGAAAAAGCACCGT
GCATGCCGATTGGTGGAAGTAAGGTGGTACGATCGTGCCTTATTAGGAAGGCAACAGACGGGTCTGACAT
GGATTGGACGAACCACTGAATTGCCGCATTGCAGAGATATTGTATTTAAGTGCCTAGCTCGATACATAAA
CGGGTCTCTCTGGTTAGACCAGATCTGAGCCTGGGAGCTCTCTGGCTAACTAGGGAACCCACTGCTTAAG
CCTCAATAAAGCTTGCCTTGAGTGCTTCAAGTAGTGTGTGCCCGTCTGTTGTGTGACTCTGGTAACTAGA
GATCCCTCAGACCCTTTTAGTCAGTGTGGAAAATCTCTAGCAGTGGCGCCCGAACAGGGACTTGAAAGCG
AAAGGGAAACCAGAGGAGCTCTCTCGACGCAGGACTCGGCTTGCTGAAGCGCGCACGGCAAGAGGCGAGG
GGCGGCGACTGGTGAGTACGCCAAAAATTTTGACTAGCGGAGGCTAGAAGGAGAGAGATGGGTGCGAGAG
CGTCAGTATTAAGCGGGGGAGAATTAGATCGCGATGGGAAAAAATTCGGTTAAGGCCAGGGGGAAAGAAA
AAATATAAATTAAAACATATAGTATGGGCAAGCAGGGAGCTAGAACGATTCGCAGTTAATCCTGGCCTGT
TAGAAACATCAGAAGGCTGTAGACAAATACTGGGACAGCTACAACCATCCCTTCAGACAGGATCAGAAGA
ACTTAGATCATTATATAATACAGTAGCAACCCTCTATTGTGTGCATCAAAGGATAGAGATAAAAGACACC
AAGGAAGCTTTAGACAAGATAGAGGAAGAGCAAAACAAAAGTAAGACCACCGCACAGCAAGCGGCCGCTG
ATCTTCAGACCTGGAGGAGGAGATATGAGGGACAATTGGAGAAGTGAATTATATAAATATAAAGTAGTAA
AAATTGAACCATTAGGAGTAGCACCCACCAAGGCAAAGAGAAGAGTGGTGCAGAGAGAAAAAAGAGCAGT
GGGAATAGGAGCTTTGTTCCTTGGGTTCTTGGGAGCAGCAGGAAGCACTATGGGCGCAGCGTCAATGACG
CTGACGGTACAGGCCAGACAATTATTGTCTGGTATAGTGCAGCAGCAGAACAATTTGCTGAGGGCTATTG
AGGCGCAACAGCATCTGTTGCAACTCACAGTCTGGGGCATCAAGCAGCTCCAGGCAAGAATCCTGGCTGT
GGAAAGATACCTAAAGGATCAACAGCTCCTGGGGATTTGGGGTTGCTCTGGAAAACTCATTTGCACCACT
GCTGTGCCTTGGAATGCTAGTTGGAGTAATAAATCTCTGGAACAGATTTGGAATCACACGACCTGGATGG
AGTGGGACAGAGAAATTAACAATTACACAAGCTTAATACACTCCTTAATTGAAGAATCGCAAAACCAGCA
AGAAAAGAATGAACAAGAATTATTGGAATTAGATAAATGGGCAAGTTTGTGGAATTGGTTTAACATAACA
AATTGGCTGTGGTATATAAAATTATTCATAATGATAGTAGGAGGCTTGGTAGGTTTAAGAATAGTTTTTG
CTGTACTTTCTATAGTGAATAGAGTTAGGCAGGGATATTCACCATTATCGTTTCAGACCCACCTCCCAAC
CCCGAGGGGACCCAGAGAGGGCCTATTTCCCATGATTCCTTCATATTTGCATATACGATACAAGGCTGTT
AGAGAGATAATTAGAATTAATTTGACTGTAAACACAAAGATATTAGTACAAAATACGTGACGTAGAAAGT
AATAATTTCTTGGGTAGTTTGCAGTTTTAAAATTATGTTTTAAAATGGACTATCATATGCTTACCGTAAC
TTGAAAGTATTTCGATTTCTTGGCTTTATATATCTTGTGGAAAGGACGAAACACCGCCGGCCAGGAGAAA
TTCGGGTTTAAGAGCTATGCTGGAAACAGCATAGCAAGTTTAAATAAGGCTAGTCCGTTATCAACTTGAA
AAAGTGGCACCGAGTCGGTGCTTTTTTTGAATTCTAGATCTTGAGACAAATGGCAGTATTCATCCACAAT
TTTAAAAGAAAAGGGGGGATTGGGGGGTACAGTGCAGGGGAAAGAATAGTAGACATAATAGCAACAGACA
TACAAACTAAAGAATTACAAAAACAAATTACAAAAATTCAAAATTTTCGGGTTTATTACAGGGACAGCAG
AGATCCACTTTGGCGCCGGCTCGAGTGGCTCCGGTGCCCGTCAGTGGGCAGAGCGCACATCGCCCACAGT
CCCCGAGAAGTTGGGGGGAGGGGTCGGCAATTGAACCGGTGCCTAGAGAAGGTGGCGCGGGGTAAACTGG
GAAAGTGATGTCGTGTACTGGCTCCGCCTTTTTCCCGAGGGTGGGGGAGAACCGTATATAAGTGCAGTAG
TCGCCGTGAACGTTCTTTTTCGCAACGGGTTTGCCGCCAGAACACAGGTGTCGTGACGCGGGATCCGCCA
CCATGACCGAGTACAAGCCCACGGTGCGCCTCGCCACCCGCGACGACGTCCCCAGGGCCGTACGCACCCT
CGCCGCCGCGTTCGCCGACTACCCCGCCACGCGCCACACCGTCGATCCGGACCGCCACATCGAGCGGGTC
ACCGAGCTGCAAGAACTCTTCCTCACGCGCGTCGGGCTCGACATCGGCAAGGTGTGGGTCGCGGACGACG
GCGCCGCGGTGGCGGTCTGGACCACGCCGGAGAGCGTCGAAGCGGGGGCGGTGTTCGCCGAGATCGGCCC
GCGCATGGCCGAGTTGAGCGGTTCCCGGCTGGCCGCGCAGCAACAGATGGAAGGCCTCCTGGCGCCGCAC
CGGCCCAAGGAGCCCGCGTGGTTCCTGGCCACCGTCGGAGTCTCGCCCGACCACCAGGGCAAGGGTCTGG
GCAGCGCCGTCGTGCTCCCCGGAGTGGAGGCGGCCGAGCGCGCCGGGGTGCCCGCCTTCCTGGAGACCTC
CGCGCCCCGCAACCTCCCCTTCTACGAGCGGCTCGGCTTCACCGTCACCGCCGACGTCGAGGTGCCCGAA
GGACCGCGCACCTGGTGCATGACCCGCAAGCCCGGTGCCTGAACGCGTTAAGTCGACAATCAACCTCTGG
ATTACAAAATTTGTGAAAGATTGACTGGTATTCTTAACTATGTTGCTCCTTTTACGCTATGTGGATACGC
TGCTTTAATGCCTTTGTATCATGCTATTGCTTCCCGTATGGCTTTCATTTTCTCCTCCTTGTATAAATCC
TGGTTGCTGTCTCTTTATGAGGAGTTGTGGCCCGTTGTCAGGCAACGTGGCGTGGTGTGCACTGTGTTTG
CTGACGCAACCCCCACTGGTTGGGGCATTGCCACCACCTGTCAGCTCCTTTCCGGGACTTTCGCTTTCCC
CCTCCCTATTGCCACGGCGGAACTCATCGCCGCCTGCCTTGCCCGCTGCTGGACAGGGGCTCGGCTGTTG
GGCACTGACAATTCCGTGGTGTTGTCGGGGAAATCATCGTCCTTTCCTTGGCTGCTCGCCTGTGTTGCCA
CCTGGATTCTGCGCGGGACGTCCTTCTGCTACGTCCCTTCGGCCCTCAATCCAGCGGACCTTCCTTCCCG
CGGCCTGCTGCCGGCTCTGCGGCCTCTTCCGCGTCTTCGCCTTCGCCCTCAGACGAGTCGGATCTCCCTT
TGGGCCGCCTCCCCGCGTCGACTTTAAGACCAATGACTTACAAGGCAGCTGTAGATCTTAGCCACTTTTT
AAAAGAAAAGGGGGGACTGGAAGGGCTAATTCACTCCCAACGAAGACAAGATCTGCTTTTTGCTTGTACT
GGGTCTCTCTGGTTAGACCAGATCTGAGCCTGGGAGCTCTCTGGCTAACTAGGGAACCCACTGCTTAAGC
CTCAATAAAGCTTGCCTTGAGTGCTTCAAGTAGTGTGTGCCCGTCTGTTGTGTGACTCTGGTAACTAGAG
ATCCCTCAGACCCTTTTAGTCAGTGTGGAAAATCTCTAGCAGTACGTATAGTAGTTCATGTCATCTTATT
ATTCAGTATTTATAACTTGCAAAGAAATGAATATCAGAGAGTGAGAGGAACTTGTTTATTGCAGCTTATA
ATGGTTACAAATAAAGCAATAGCATCACAAATTTCACAAATAAAGCATTTTTTTCACTGCATTCTAGTTG
TGGTTTGTCCAAACTCATCAATGTATCTTATCATGTCTGGCTCTAGCTATCCCGCCCCTAACTCCGCCCA
TCCCGCCCCTAACTCCGCCCAGTTCCGCCCATTCTCCGCCCCATGGCTGACTAATTTTTTTTATTTATGC
AGAGGCCGAGGCCGCCTCGGCCTCTGAGCTATTCCAGAAGTAGTGAGGAGGCTTTTTTGGAGGCCTAGGG
ACGTACCCAATTCGCCCTATAGTGAGTCGTATTACGCGCGCTCACTGGCCGTCGTTTTACAACGTCGTGA
CTGGGAAAACCCTGGCGTTACCCAACTTAATCGCCTTGCAGCACATCCCCCTTTCGCCAGCTGGCGTAAT
AGCGAAGAGGCCCGCACCGATCGCCCTTCCCAACAGTTGCGCAGCCTGAATGGCGAATGGG
[124 nt withheld, positions 4892-5015]
C
[91 nt withheld, positions 5017-5107]
A
[49 nt withheld, positions 5109-5157]
CCTTTGACGTTGGAGTCCACGTTCTTT
[37 nt withheld, positions 5185-5221]
ACCCTATCTCGGTCTATTCTTTTGATTTATAAGGGATTTTGCCGATTTCGGCCTATTGGTTAAAAAATGA
GCTGATTTAACAAAAATTTAACGCGAATTTTAACAAAATATTAACGCTTACAATTTAGGTGGCACTTTTC
GGGGAAATGTGCGCGGAACCCCTATTTGTTTATTTTTCTAAATACATTCAAATATGTATCCGCTCATGAG
ACAATAACCCTGATAAATGCTTCAATAATATTGAAAAAGGAAGAGTATGAGTATTCAACATTTCCGTGTC
GCCCTTATTCCCTTTTTTGCGGCATTTTGCCTTCCTGTTTTTGCTCACCCAGAAACGCTGGTGAAAGTAA
AAGATGCTGAAGATCAGTTGGGTGCACGAGTGGGTTACATCGAACTGGATCTCAACAGCGGTAAGATCCT
TGAGAGTTTTCGCCCCGAAGAACGTTTTCCAATGATGAGCACTTTTAAAGTTCTGCTATGTGGCGCGGTA
TTATCCCGTATTGACGCCGGGCAAGAGCAACTCGGTCGCCGCATACACTATTCTCAGAATGACTTGGTTG
AGTACTCACCAGTCACAGAAAAGCATCTTACGGATGGCATGACAGTAAGAGAATTATGCAGTGCTGCCAT
AACCATGAGTGATAACACTGCGGCCAACTTACTTCTGACAACGATCGGAGGACCGAAGGAGCTAACCGCT
TTTTTGCACAACATGGGGGATCATGTAACTCGCCTTGATCGTTGGGAACCGGAGCTGAATGAAGCCATAC
CAAACGACGAGCGTGACACCACGATGCCTGTAGCAATGGCAACAACGTTGCGCAAACTATTAACTGGCGA
ACTACTTACTCTAGCTTCCCGGCAACAATTAATAGACTGGATGGAGGCGGATAAAGTTGCAGGACCACTT
CTGCGCTCGGCCCTTCCGGCTGGCTGGTTTATTGCTGATAAATCTGGAGCCGGTGAGCGTGGGTCTCGCG
GTATCATTGCAGCACTGGGGCCAGATGGTAAGCCCTCCCGTATCGTAGTTATCTACACGACGGGGAGTCA
GGCAACTATGGATGAACGAAATAGACAGATCGCTGAGATAGGTGCCTCACTGATTAAGCATTGGTAACTG
TCAGACCAAGTTTACTCATATATACTTTAGATTGATTTAAAACTTCATTTTTAATTTAAAAGGATCTAGG
TGAAGATCCTTTTTGATAATCTCATGACCAAAATCCCTTAACGTGAGTTTTCGTTCCACTGAGCGTCAGA
CCCCGTAGAAAAGATCAAAGGATCTTCTTGAGATCCTTTTTTTCTGCGCGTAATCTGCTGCTTGCAAACA
AAAAAACCACCGCTACCAGCGGTGGTTTGTTTGCCGGATCAAGAGCTACCAACTCTTTTTCCGAAGGTAA
CTGGCTTCAGCAGAGCGCAGATACCAAATACTGTTCTTCTAGTGTAGCCGTAGTTAGGCCACCACTTCAA
GAACTCTGTAGCACCGCCTACATACCTCGCTCTGCTAATCCTGTTACCAGTGGCTGCTGCCAGTGGCGAT
AAGTCGTGTCTTACCGGGTTGGACTCAAGACGATAGTTACCGGATAAGGCGCAGCGGTCGGGCTGAACGG
GGGGTTCGTGCACACAGCCCAGCTTGGAGCGAACGACCTACACCGAACTGAGATACCTACAGCGTGAGCT
ATGAGAAAGCGCCACGCTTCCCGAAGGGAGAAAGGCGGACAGGTATCCGGTAAGCGGCAGGGTCGGAACA
GGAGAGCGCACGAGGGAGCTTCCAGGGGGAAACGCCTGGTATCTTTATAGTCCTGTCGGGTTTCGCCACC
TCTGACTTGAGCGTCGATTTTTGTGATGCTCGTCAGGGGGGCGGAGCCTATGGAAAAACGCCAGCAACGC
GGCCTTTTTACGGTTCCTGGCCTTTTGCTGGCCTTTTGCTCACATGTTCTTTCCTGCGTTATCCCCTGAT
TCTGTGGATAACCGTATTACCGCCTTTGAGTGAGCTGATACCGCTCGCCGCAGCCGAACGACCGAGCGCA
GCGAGTCAGTGAGCGAGGAAGCGGAAGAGCGCCCAATACGCAAACCGCCT
